Addgene plasmid #169697: pSU315
Purpose: Template plasmid for generating C-terminal hemagglutinin (1xHA) epitope tag fusions to bacterial genes by "Lambda red" recombineering.
Depositing lab: Nara Figueroa. Depositing organization: CNRS UMR 9198, institut de biologie intégrative de la cellule recherche. Publication: Epitope tagging of chromosomal genes in Salmonella. Uzzau S, Figueroa-Bossi N, Rubino S, Bossi L. Proc Natl Acad Sci U S A. 2001 Dec 18;98(26):15264-9. doi: 10.1073/pnas.261348198. Epub 2001 Dec 11. PubMed 11742086.
Backbone
  Vector backbone: pSU311
  Backbone manufacturer: Uzzau et al (PubMed 11742086). Note, pSU311 was initially derived from pGP704 (Miller & Mekalanos; PubMed 2836362)
  Backbone size w/o insert (bp): 1932
  Total vector size (bp): 3455
  Vector type: Bacterial Expression
Growth in bacteria
  Bacterial resistance: Ampicillin, 100 μg/mL
  Growth temperature: 37°C
  Growth strain: cc118 lambda pir
  Copy number: Low Copy
Gene/Insert
  Gene/Insert name: 1xHA epitope tag adjacent to FRT-flanked aph (KanR) gene
  Species: E.coli and partially synthetic
  Insert size (bp): 1523
  Tag / fusion protein: 1xHA tag (N terminal on insert)
  Cloning method: Restriction Enzyme; 5′ cloning site EcoRI (not destroyed); 3′ cloning site EcoRI (not destroyed)
  Sequencing primers: 5′ AGGGATGTAACGCACTGAGA; 3′ CCTGCAGATCATCGAGCTCT
Resource information
  A portion of this plasmid was derived from a plasmid made by: B. Wanner. The FRT-flanked aph (KanR) cassette was derived from plasmid pKD4 (Datsenko & Wanner, PubMed 10829079).
Terms and licenses: Academic/Nonprofit Terms; Industry Terms: Not Available to Industry
Depositor comments: The 1xHA-FRT-aph-FRT segment is amplified by PCR with primers ending with the sequences 5'...TATCCGTATGATGTTCCTGAT-3' (Forward primer) and 5'...CATATGAATATCCTCCTTAG-3' (Reverse primer) and carrying 40 nt 5' extensions identical to the sequence immediately preceding the stop codon of the targeted gene (Fw primer) and to a region downstream from it (Rv primer). The amplified fragment is used for DNA recombineering in a strain expressing the Lambda Red operon.
How to cite: pSU315 was a gift from Nara Figueroa (Addgene plasmid # 169697 ; http://n2t.net/addgene:169697 ; RRID:Addgene_169697)
