[The description below was written by a language model from this plasmid's Addgene catalogue record and pLannotate feature annotations shown in this document.]
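Description:
pSU315 is a small (about 3.5 kb) bacterial template plasmid used to generate C-terminal single hemagglutinin (1xHA) epitope fusions to chromosomal genes by Lambda Red recombineering. It is built on the pSU311 backbone, itself derived from the suicide vector pGP704. It replicates from the R6K γ origin, which needs the pi initiator protein supplied in trans, so it is maintained at low copy in a lambda pir host such as CC118 lambda pir. It cannot replicate in ordinary recipient strains, which limits background from carried-over template. Plasmid selection is by ampicillin through the bla gene and its promoter. The feature table also picks up short remnants of pBR322-type sequence (bom, rop and tetracycline-resistance fragments) and a lac operator, none of which appears to be functional here.

The roughly 1.5 kb payload, cloned between EcoRI sites, consists of the 1xHA coding sequence placed next to an FRT-flanked aph (neo/kanamycin resistance) cassette taken from pKD4. The automated annotation identifies the two FRT sites, the kanamycin resistance gene and flanking Tn5-derived fragments (tnpA, ble). It does not call the short HA tag itself. In use, the HA-FRT-aph-FRT segment is amplified by PCR with primers carrying 40-nucleotide extensions. The forward extension matches the sequence immediately preceding the target gene's stop codon, and the reverse extension matches a region downstream of it. The product is introduced into a strain expressing the Lambda Red functions, and kanamycin-resistant recombinants carry the in-frame tag at the native locus. The FRT sites allow later FLP-mediated excision of the marker. Although catalogued as a bacterial expression vector, it serves as a PCR template and is not used to express a protein itself.
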