Features (pLannotate 1.2.2; 12 found; start..end, strand, type, name):
      1..861     +  CDS            AmpR: β-lactamase; bla; confers resistance to ampicillin, carbenicillin, and related antibiotics
    902..992     -  misc_feature   bom (fragment): basis of mobility region from pBR322
   1094..1134    -  CDS            rop (fragment): Rop protein, which maintains plasmids at low copy number; rop
   1133..1321    -  CDS            TcR (fragment): tetracycline efflux protein; tet; confers resistance to tetracycline
   1346..1734    +  rep_origin     R6K γ ori: γ replication origin from E. coli plasmid R6K; requires the R6K initiator protein pi for replication
   1802..1849    -  protein_bind   FRT: FLP-mediated recombination occurs in the 8-bp core sequence TCTAGAAA (Turan and Bode, 2011). FLP recombinase from the Saccharomyces cerevisiae 2μ plasmid
   1854..2177    +  CDS            tnpA (fragment): TN5P_ECOLX - Also known as tnp. Experimental evidence at protein level: Swiss-Prot protein existence level 1. Mediates transposition of transposon Tn5 by a 'cut and paste' mechanism. First, the monomeric transposase binds the 19 bp inverted DNA repeats flanking the transposon. Then, dimerization of the DNA- bound transposase creates a synaptic DNA complex. After nicking of the first DNA strand, excision of the transposon proceeds through a series of intermediates. The transposase then mediates the insertion of the transposon at a new site by strand transfer. The activity of the wild- type tran
   2209..3000    +  CDS            neo: KKA2_KLEPN - Also known as kan, nptII. Experimental evidence at protein level: Swiss-Prot protein existence level 1. Resistance to kanamycin, neomycin, paromomycin, ribostamycin, butirosin and gentamicin B. From Klebsiella pneumoniae.
   3024..3176    +  CDS            ble (fragment): BLE_KLEPN - Experimental evidence at protein level: Swiss-Prot protein existence level 1. Binding protein with a strong affinity to the bleomycin family of antibiotics. Binds to CL990; an antimitotic-antibiotic compound. From Klebsiella pneumoniae.
   3194..3227    -  protein_bind   FRT (minimal): supports FLP-mediated excision but not integration (Turan and Bode, 2011) FLP recombinase from the Saccharomyces cerevisiae 2μ plasmid
   3277..3293    +  protein_bind   lac operator: The lac repressor binds to the lac operator to inhibit transcription in E. coli. This inhibition can be relieved by adding lactose or isopropyl-β-D-thiogalactopyranoside (IPTG). lac repressor encoded by lacI
   3353..3457    +  promoter       AmpR promoter: bla
>Addgene plasmid #169697 | pSU315 | addgene full sequence | sequence record 334518 | Addgene NGS Result
ATGAGTATTCAACATTTCCGTGTCGCCCTTATTCCCTTTTTTGCGGCATTTTGCCTTCCTGTTTTTGCTC
ACCCAGAAACGCTGGTGAAAGTAAAAGATGCTGAAGATCAGTTGGGTGCACGAGTGGGTTACATCGAACT
GGATCTCAACAGCGGTAAGATCCTTGAGAGTTTTCGCCCCGAAGAACGTTTTCCAATGATGAGCACTTTT
AAAGTTCTGCTATGTGGCGCGGTATTATCCCGTGTTGACGCCGGGCAAGAGCAACTCGGTCGCCGCATAC
ACTATTCTCAGAATGACTTGGTTGAGTACTCACCAGTCACAGAAAAGCATCTTACGGATGGCATGACAGT
AAGAGAATTATGCAGTGCTGCCATAACCATGAGTGATAACACTGCGGCCAACTTACTTCTGACAACGATC
GGAGGACCGAAGGAGCTAACCGCTTTTTTGCACAACATGGGGGATCATGTAACTCGCCTTGATCGTTGGG
AACCGGAGCTGAATGAAGCCATACCAAACGACGAGCGTGACACCACGATGCCTGCAGCAATGGCAACAAC
GTTGCGCAAACTATTAACTGGCGAACTACTTACTCTAGCTTCCCGGCAACAATTAATAGACTGGATGGAG
GCGGATAAAGTTGCAGGACCACTTCTGCGCTCGGCCCTTCCGGCTGGCTGGTTTATTGCTGATAAATCTG
GAGCCGGTGAGCGTGGGTCTCGCGGTATCATTGCAGCACTGGGGCCAGATGGTAAGCCCTCCCGTATCGT
AGTTATCTACACGACGGGGAGTCAGGCAACTATGGATGAACGAAATAGACAGATCGCTGAGATAGGTGCC
TCACTGATTAAGCATTGGTAACTGTCAGACCAAGTTTACTCATATATACTTTAGATTGATTTATGGTGCA
CTCTCAGTACAATCTGCTCTGATGCCGCATAGTTAAGCCAGTATACACTCCGCTATCGCTACGTGACTGG
GTCATGGCTGCGCCCCGACACCCGCCAACACCCGCTGACGCGCCCTGACGGGCTTGTCTGCTCCCGGCAT
CCGCTTACAGACAAGCTGTGACCGTCTCCGGGAGCTGCATGTGTCAGAGGTTTTCACCGTCATCACCGAA
ACGCGCGAGGCAGCAAGGAGATGGCGCCCAACAGTCCCCCGGCCACGGGGCCTGCCACCATACCCACGCC
GAAACAAGCGCTCATGAGCCCGAAGTGGCGAGCCCGATCTTCCCCATCGGTGATGTCGGCGATATAGGCG
CCAGCAACCGCACCTGTGGCGCCGGTGATGCCGGCCACGATGCGTCCGGCGTAGAGGATCCGGCCACGAT
GCGTCCGGCGTAGAGGATCTGAAGATCAGCAGTTCAACCTGTTGATAGTACGTACTAAGCTCTCATGTTT
CACGTACTAAGCTCTCATGTTTAACGTACTAAGCTCTCATGTTTAACGAACTAAACCCTCATGGCTAACG
TACTAAGCTCTCATGGCTAACGTACTAAGCTCTCATGTTTCACGTACTAAGCTCTCATGTTTGAACAATA
AAATTAATATAAATCAGCAACTTAAATAGCCTCTAAGGTTTTAAGTTTTATAAGAAAAAAAAGAATATAT
AAGGCTTTTAAAGCTTTTAAGGTTTAACGGTTGTGGACAACAAGCCAGGGATGTAACGCACTGAGAAGCC
CTTAGAGCCTCTCAAAGCAATTTTGAGTGACACAGGAACACTTAACGGCTGACATGGGAATTCTATCCGT
ATGATGTTCCTGATTATGCTAGCCTCTAGTAATGTAGGCTGGAGCTGCTTCGAAGTTCCTATACTTTCTA
GAGAATAGGAACTTCGGAATAGGAACTTCAAGATCCCCCACGCTGCCGCAAGCACTCAGGGCGCAAGGGC
TGCTAAAGGAAGCGGAACACGTAGAAAGCCAGTCCGCAGAAACGGTGCTGACCCCGGATGAATGTCAGCT
ACTGGGCTATCTGGACAAGGGAAAACGCAAGCGCAAAGAGAAAGCAGGTAGCTTGCAGTGGGCTTACATG
GCGATAGCTAGACTGGGCGGTTTTATGGACAGCAAGCGAACCGGAATTGCCAGCTGGGGCGCCCTCTGGT
AAGGTTGGGAAGCCCTGCAAAGTAAACTGGATGGCTTTCTTGCCGCCAAGGATCTGATGGCGCAGGGGAT
CAAGATCTGATCAAGAGACAGGATGAGGATCGTTTCGCATGATTGAACAAGATGGATTGCACGCAGGTTC
TCCGGCCGCTTGGGTGGAGAGGCTATTCGGCTATGACTGGGCACAACAGACAATCGGCTGCTCTGATGCC
GCCGTGTTCCGGCTGTCAGCGCAGGGGCGCCCGGTTCTTTTTGTCAAGACCGACCTGTCCGGTGCCCTGA
ATGAACTGCAGGACGAGGCAGCGCGGCTATCGTGGCTGGCCACGACGGGCGTTCCTTGCGCAGCTGTGCT
CGACGTTGTCACTGAAGCGGGAAGGGACTGGCTGCTATTGGGCGAAGTGCCGGGGCAGGATCTCCTGTCA
TCTCACCTTGCTCCTGCCGAGAAAGTATCCATCATGGCTGATGCAATGCGGCGGCTGCATACGCTTGATC
CGGCTACCTGCCCATTCGACCACCAAGCGAAACATCGCATCGAGCGAGCACGTACTCGGATGGAAGCCGG
TCTTGTCGATCAGGATGATCTGGACGAAGAGCATCAGGGGCTCGCGCCAGCCGAACTGTTCGCCAGGCTC
AAGGCGCGCATGCCCGACGGCGAGGATCTCGTCGTGACCCATGGCGATGCCTGCTTGCCGAATATCATGG
TGGAAAATGGCCGCTTTTCTGGATTCATCGACTGTGGCCGGCTGGGTGTGGCGGACCGCTATCAGGACAT
AGCGTTGGCTACCCGTGATATTGCTGAAGAGCTTGGCGGCGAATGGGCTGACCGCTTCCTCGTGCTTTAC
GGTATCGCCGCTCCCGATTCGCAGCGCATCGCCTTCTATCGCCTTCTTGACGAGTTCTTCTGAGCGGGAC
TCTGGGGTTCGAAATGACCGACCAAGCGACGCCCAACCTGCCATCACGAGATTTCGATTCCACCGCCGCC
TTCTATGAAAGGTTGGGCTTCGGAATCGTTTTCCGGGACGCCGGCTGGATGATCCTCCAGCGCGGGGATC
TCATGCTGGAGTTCTTCGCCCACCCCAGCTTCAAAAGCGCTCTGAAGTTCCTATACTTTCTAGAGAATAG
GAACTTCGGAATAGGAACTAAGGAGGATATTCATATGCGGAATTCCACATGTGGAATTGTGAGCGGATAA
CAATTTGTGGAATTCCCGGGAGAGCTCGATGATCTGCAGGTGGCACTTTTCGGGGAAATGTGCGCGGAAC
CCCTATTTGTTTATTTTTCTAAATACATTCAAATATGTATCCGCTCATGAGACAATAACCCTGATAAATG
CTTCAATAATATTGAAAAAGGAAGAGT
